Addgene plasmid #136202: pCDNA4.TO-ORF41-2xCSTREP
Purpose: Expresses C-terminally strep tagged Kaposi's Sarcoma Associated Herpesvirus (KSHV) ORF41
Depositing lab: Britt Glaunsinger. Depositing organization: University of California, Berkeley. Publication: Global mapping of herpesvirus-host protein complexes reveals a transcription strategy for late genes. Davis ZH, Verschueren E, Jang GM, Kleffman K, Johnson JR, Park J, Von Dollen J, Maher MC, Johnson T, Newton W, Jager S, Shales M, Horner J, Hernandez RD, Krogan NJ, Glaunsinger BA. Mol Cell. 2015 Jan 22;57(2):349-60. doi: 10.1016/j.molcel.2014.11.026. Epub 2014 Dec 24. PubMed 25544563.
Backbone
  Vector backbone: pCDNA4.TO
  Backbone manufacturer: Invitrogen
  Vector type: Mammalian Expression
  Selectable markers: Zeocin
Growth in bacteria
  Bacterial resistance: Ampicillin, 100 μg/mL
  Growth temperature: 37°C
  Growth strain: DH5alpha
  Copy number: High Copy
Gene/Insert
  Gene/Insert name: ORF41
  Species: Kaposi's sarcoma-associated herpesvirus (KSHV)
  Promoter: CMV
  Cloning method: Restriction Enzyme; 5′ cloning site Unknown (unknown if destroyed)
  Sequencing primers: 5′ CGCAAATGGGCGGTAGGCGTG; 3′ TAGAAGGCACAGTCGAGGCT
Resource information
  A portion of this plasmid was derived from a plasmid made by: cDNA of reactivated TREx BCBL-1-RTA cells
Terms and licenses: Academic/Nonprofit Terms; Industry Terms: Not Available to Industry
How to cite: pCDNA4.TO-ORF41-2xCSTREP was a gift from Britt Glaunsinger (Addgene plasmid # 136202 ; http://n2t.net/addgene:136202 ; RRID:Addgene_136202)
