[The description below was written by a language model from this plasmid's Addgene catalogue record and pLannotate feature annotations shown in this document.]
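Description:
pCDNA4.TO-ORF41-2xCSTREP is a 5,771 nt mammalian expression plasmid built on the Invitrogen pCDNA4.TO backbone and designed to express ORF41 of Kaposi's sarcoma-associated herpesvirus (KSHV) with a C-terminal Strep tag (a tandem tag, judging by the "2x" in the name). In bacteria it is maintained at high copy through a ColE1/pUC-type origin and selected with ampicillin via the β-lactamase gene. An f1 origin is also present. For selection in mammalian cells it carries the Sh ble gene conferring Zeocin resistance. This marker is driven by the SV40 early promoter, with an adjacent EM7 bacterial promoter, and is terminated by an SV40 polyadenylation signal.

The expression cassette uses the human CMV immediate-early enhancer and promoter. Two short tet operator matches follow directly downstream, and the annotation software labelled them as fragments of tet-regulated promoters. This arrangement is consistent with the tetracycline-operator ("TO") design of the backbone: transcription is repressed in cells expressing the Tet repressor and induced by tetracycline or doxycycline, while expression is constitutive in cells lacking the repressor. The open reading frame is followed by the bovine growth hormone polyadenylation signal. The automated annotation identifies the insert as a fragment of the KSHV ORF40 helicase/primase-associated factor, whereas the catalogue calls it ORF41. The Strep tag is not annotated as a separate feature. The insert was derived from cDNA of reactivated TREx BCBL-1-RTA cells.

The plasmid comes from a study mapping herpesvirus–host protein complexes, so its likely use is Strep-affinity purification of ORF41 and its binding partners from transfected mammalian cells.
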