Features (pLannotate 1.2.2; 22 found; start..end, strand, type, name):
     28..80      -  misc_feature   bom (fragment): basis of mobility region from pBR322
    235..614     +  enhancer       CMV enhancer: human cytomegalovirus immediate early enhancer
    615..818     +  promoter       CMV promoter: human cytomegalovirus (CMV) immediate early promoter
    820..839     +  promoter       PLtetO-1 promoter (fragment): modified phage lambda PL promoter with tet operator sites (Lutz and Bujard, 1997)
    841..860     +  promoter       PLtetO-1 promoter (fragment): modified phage lambda PL promoter with tet operator sites (Lutz and Bujard, 1997)
    868..901     +  promoter       TRE3GV promoter (fragment): 3rd-generation Tet-responsive promoter that can be activated by binding of Tet-On® 3G, optimized for retroviral and lentiviral vectors
   1025..1639    +  CDS            ORF40 (fragment): HEPA_HHV8P - Protein inferred from homology: Swiss-Prot protein existence level 3. Component of the helicase/primase complex. Unwinds the DNA at the replication forks and generates single-stranded DNA for both leading and lagging strand synthesis. The primase synthesizes short RNA primers on the lagging strand that the polymerase presumably elongates using dNTPs. The primase-associated factor has no known catalytic activity in the complex and may serve to facilitate the formation of the replisome by directly interacting with the origin-binding protein and the polymerase. From Human herpesvirus
   1785..2009    +  polyA_signal   bGH poly(A) signal: bovine growth hormone polyadenylation signal
   2013..2034    +  promoter       SV40 promoter (fragment): SV40 enhancer and early promoter
   2055..2483    +  rep_origin     f1 ori (sequence partly withheld): f1 bacteriophage origin of replication; arrow indicates direction of (+) strand synthesis
   2497..2826    +  promoter       SV40 promoter: SV40 enhancer and early promoter
   2874..2921    +  promoter       EM7 promoter: synthetic bacterial promoter&nbsp
   2940..3314    +  CDS            BleoR: antibiotic-binding protein; Sh ble from Streptoalloteichus hindustanus; confers resistance to bleomycin, phleomycin, and Zeocin™
   3324..3449    +  CDS            ble (fragment): BLE_KLEPN - Experimental evidence at protein level: Swiss-Prot protein existence level 1. Binding protein with a strong affinity to the bleomycin family of antibiotics. Binds to CL990; an antimitotic-antibiotic compound. From Klebsiella pneumoniae.
   3444..3565    +  polyA_signal   SV40 poly(A) signal: SV40 polyadenylation signal
   3638..3654    -  protein_bind   lac operator: The lac repressor binds to the lac operator to inhibit transcription in E. coli. This inhibition can be relieved by adding lactose or isopropyl-β-D-thiogalactopyranoside (IPTG). lac repressor encoded by lacI
   3662..3692    -  promoter       lac promoter: promoter for the E. coli lac operon
   3707..3728    -  protein_bind   CAP binding site: CAP binding activates transcription in the presence of cAMP. E. coli catabolite activator protein
   3741..3833    -  CDS            lacI (fragment): lac repressor; lacI; The lac repressor binds to the lac operator to inhibit transcription in E. coli. This inhibition can be relieved by adding lactose or isopropyl-β-D-thiogalactopyranoside (IPTG).
   4016..4604    -  rep_origin     ori: high-copy-number ColE1/pMB1/pBR322/pUC origin of replication
   4775..5635    -  CDS            AmpR: β-lactamase; bla; confers resistance to ampicillin, carbenicillin, and related antibiotics
   5636..5740    -  promoter       AmpR promoter: bla
>Addgene plasmid #136202 | pCDNA4.TO-ORF41-2xCSTREP | addgene full sequence | sequence record 267538 | Addgene NGS Result
GACGGATCGGGAGATCTCCCGATCCCCTATGGTGCACTCTCAGTACAATCTGCTCTGATGCCGCATAGTT
AAGCCAGTATCTGCTCCCTGCTTGTGTGTTGGAGGTCGCTGAGTAGTGCGCGAGCAAAATTTAAGCTACA
ACAAGGCAAGGCTTGACCGACAATTGCATGAAGAATCTGCTTAGGGTTAGGCGTTTTGCGCTGCTTCGCG
ATGTACGGGCCAGATATACGCGTTGACATTGATTATTGACTAGTTATTAATAGTAATCAATTACGGGGTC
ATTAGTTCATAGCCCATATATGGAGTTCCGCGTTACATAACTTACGGTAAATGGCCCGCCTGGCTGACCG
CCCAACGACCCCCGCCCATTGACGTCAATAATGACGTATGTTCCCATAGTAACGCCAATAGGGACTTTCC
ATTGACGTCAATGGGTGGAGTATTTACGGTAAACTGCCCACTTGGCAGTACATCAAGTGTATCATATGCC
AAGTACGCCCCCTATTGACGTCAATGACGGTAAATGGCCCGCCTGGCATTATGCCCAGTACATGACCTTA
TGGGACTTTCCTACTTGGCAGTACATCTACGTATTAGTCATCGCTATTACCATGGTGATGCGGTTTTGGC
AGTACATCAATGGGCGTGGATAGCGGTTTGACTCACGGGGATTTCCAAGTCTCCACCCCATTGACGTCAA
TGGGAGTTTGTTTTGGCACCAAAATCAACGGGACTTTCCAAAATGTCGTAACAACTCCGCCCCATTGACG
CAAATGGGCGGTAGGCGTGTACGGTGGGAGGTCTATATAAGCAGAGCTCTCCCTATCAGTGATAGAGATC
TCCCTATCAGTGATAGAGATCGTCGACGAGCTCGTTTAGTGAACCGTCAGATCGCCTGGAGACGCCATCC
ACGCTGTTTTGACCTCCATAGAAGACACCGGGACCGATCCAGCCTCCGGACTCTAGCGTTTAAACTTAAG
CTTGGTACCGAGCTCGGATCCACTAGTCCAGTGTGGTGGAATTCATGGCCGGGTTTACTCTGAAGGGGGG
GACTTCGGGGGATCTTGTATTCTCATCGCATGCGAACTTGCTCTTTTCAACCTCGATGGGATATTTCCTC
CATGCAGGCAGTCCAAGGTCGACAGCGGGGACGGGGGGTGAGCCTAACCCACGTCACATCACCGGACCAG
ACACTGAGGGAAATGGGGAACACAGAAACTCCCCCAACCTCTGCGGCTTTGTTACCTGGCTGCAAAGCTT
AACCACATGCATTAAACGAGCCCTAAACATGCCTCCCGACACTTCCTGGCTGCAGCTGATAGAGGAAGTG
ATACCCCTGTATTTTCATAGGCGAAGACAAACATCATTCTGGCTCATCCCCCTATCGCACTGTGAAGGGA
TCCCAGTATGCCCCCCTTTACCATTTGACTGCCTAGCACCAAGGCTGTTTATAGTAACAAAGTCCGGACC
CATGTGTTACCGGGCAGGCTTTTCGCTTCCTGTGGATGTTAATTACCTGTTCTATTTAGAGCAGACTCTG
AAAGCTGTCCGGCAAGTTAGCCCACAGGAACACAACCCCCAAGACGCAAAGGAAATGACTCTACAGCTAG
AGGCCTGGACCAGGCTTTTATCTTTATTTGGAGGGCGGCCGCTCGAGGGAGGCGGTGGATGGAGCCACCC
CCAGTTCGAGAAGGGCGGCGGCAGCGGCGGCGGCAGCGGCGGCGGCAGCTGGAGCCACCCCCAGTTCGAG
AAGGGGCCCGTTTAAACCCGCTGATCAGCCTCGACTGTGCCTTCTAGTTGCCAGCCATCTGTTGTTTGCC
CCTCCCCCGTGCCTTCCTTGACCCTGGAAGGTGCCACTCCCACTGTCCTTTCCTAATAAAATGAGGAAAT
TGCATCGCATTGTCTGAGTAGGTGTCATTCTATTCTGGGGGGTGGGGTGGGGCAGGACAGCAAGGGGGAG
GATTGGGAAGACAATAGCAGGCATGCTGGGGATGCGGTGGGCTCTATGGCTTCTGAGGCGGAAAGAACCA
GCTGGGGCTCTAGGGGGTATCCCC
[124 nt withheld, positions 2055-2178]
C
[91 nt withheld, positions 2180-2270]
A
[49 nt withheld, positions 2272-2320]
CCTTTGACGTTGGAGTCCACGTTCTTT
[37 nt withheld, positions 2348-2384]
ACCCTATCTCGGTCTATTCTTTTGATTTATAAGGGATTTTGCCGATTTCGGCCTATTGGTTAAAAAATGA
GCTGATTTAACAAAAATTTAACGCGAATTAATTCTGTGGAATGTGTGTCAGTTAGGGTGTGGAAAGTCCC
CAGGCTCCCCAGCAGGCAGAAGTATGCAAAGCATGCATCTCAATTAGTCAGCAACCAGGTGTGGAAAGTC
CCCAGGCTCCCCAGCAGGCAGAAGTATGCAAAGCATGCATCTCAATTAGTCAGCAACCATAGTCCCGCCC
CTAACTCCGCCCATCCCGCCCCTAACTCCGCCCAGTTCCGCCCATTCTCCGCCCCATGGCTGACTAATTT
TTTTTATTTATGCAGAGGCCGAGGCCGCCTCTGCCTCTGAGCTATTCCAGAAGTAGTGAGGAGGCTTTTT
TGGAGGCCTAGGCTTTTGCAAAAAGCTCCCGGGAGCTTGTATATCCATTTTCGGATCTGATCAGCACGTG
TTGACAATTAATCATCGGCATAGTATATCGGCATAGTATAATACGACAAGGTGAGGAACTAAACCATGGC
CAAGTTGACCAGTGCCGTTCCGGTGCTCACCGCGCGCGACGTCGCCGGAGCGGTCGAGTTCTGGACCGAC
CGGCTCGGGTTCTCCCGGGACTTCGTGGAGGACGACTTCGCCGGTGTGGTCCGGGACGACGTGACCCTGT
TCATCAGCGCGGTCCAGGACCAGGTGGTGCCGGACAACACCCTGGCCTGGGTGTGGGTGCGCGGCCTGGA
CGAGCTGTACGCCGAGTGGTCGGAGGTCGTGTCCACGAACTTCCGGGACGCCTCCGGGCCGGCCATGACC
GAGATCGGCGAGCAGCCGTGGGGGCGGGAGTTCGCCCTGCGCGACCCGGCCGGCAACTGCGTGCACTTCG
TGGCCGAGGAGCAGGACTGACACGTGCTACGAGATTTCGATTCCACCGCCGCCTTCTATGAAAGGTTGGG
CTTCGGAATCGTTTTCCGGGACGCCGGCTGGATGATCCTCCAGCGCGGGGATCTCATGCTGGAGTTCTTC
GCCCACCCCAACTTGTTTATTGCAGCTTATAATGGTTACAAATAAAGCAATAGCATCACAAATTTCACAA
ATAAAGCATTTTTTTCACTGCATTCTAGTTGTGGTTTGTCCAAACTCATCAATGTATCTTATCATGTCTG
TATACCGTCGACCTCTAGCTAGAGCTTGGCGTAATCATGGTCATAGCTGTTTCCTGTGTGAAATTGTTAT
CCGCTCACAATTCCACACAACATACGAGCCGGAAGCATAAAGTGTAAAGCCTGGGGTGCCTAATGAGTGA
GCTAACTCACATTAATTGCGTTGCGCTCACTGCCCGCTTTCCAGTCGGGAAACCTGTCGTGCCAGCTGCA
TTAATGAATCGGCCAACGCGCGGGGAGAGGCGGTTTGCGTATTGGGCGCTCTTCCGCTTCCTCGCTCACT
GACTCGCTGCGCTCGGTCGTTCGGCTGCGGCGAGCGGTATCAGCTCACTCAAAGGCGGTAATACGGTTAT
CCACAGAATCAGGGGATAACGCAGGAAAGAACATGTGAGCAAAAGGCCAGCAAAAGGCCAGGAACCGTAA
AAAGGCCGCGTTGCTGGCGTTTTTCCATAGGCTCCGCCCCCCTGACGAGCATCACAAAAATCGACGCTCA
AGTCAGAGGTGGCGAAACCCGACAGGACTATAAAGATACCAGGCGTTTCCCCCTGGAAGCTCCCTCGTGC
GCTCTCCTGTTCCGACCCTGCCGCTTACCGGATACCTGTCCGCCTTTCTCCCTTCGGGAAGCGTGGCGCT
TTCTCATAGCTCACGCTGTAGGTATCTCAGTTCGGTGTAGGTCGTTCGCTCCAAGCTGGGCTGTGTGCAC
GAACCCCCCGTTCAGCCCGACCGCTGCGCCTTATCCGGTAACTATCGTCTTGAGTCCAACCCGGTAAGAC
ACGACTTATCGCCACTGGCAGCAGCCACTGGTAACAGGATTAGCAGAGCGAGGTATGTAGGCGGTGCTAC
AGAGTTCTTGAAGTGGTGGCCTAACTACGGCTACACTAGAAGAACAGTATTTGGTATCTGCGCTCTGCTG
AAGCCAGTTACCTTCGGAAAAAGAGTTGGTAGCTCTTGATCCGGCAAACAAACCACCGCTGGTAGCGGTG
GTTTTTTTGTTTGCAAGCAGCAGATTACGCGCAGAAAAAAAGGATCTCAAGAAGATCCTTTGATCTTTTC
TACGGGGTCTGACGCTCAGTGGAACGAAAACTCACGTTAAGGGATTTTGGTCATGAGATTATCAAAAAGG
ATCTTCACCTAGATCCTTTTAAATTAAAAATGAAGTTTTAAATCAATCTAAAGTATATATGAGTAAACTT
GGTCTGACAGTTACCAATGCTTAATCAGTGAGGCACCTATCTCAGCGATCTGTCTATTTCGTTCATCCAT
AGTTGCCTGACTCCCCGTCGTGTAGATAACTACGATACGGGAGGGCTTACCATCTGGCCCCAGTGCTGCA
ATGATACCGCGAGACCCACGCTCACCGGCTCCAGATTTATCAGCAATAAACCAGCCAGCCGGAAGGGCCG
AGCGCAGAAGTGGTCCTGCAACTTTATCCGCCTCCATCCAGTCTATTAATTGTTGCCGGGAAGCTAGAGT
AAGTAGTTCGCCAGTTAATAGTTTGCGCAACGTTGTTGCCATTGCTACAGGCATCGTGGTGTCACGCTCG
TCGTTTGGTATGGCTTCATTCAGCTCCGGTTCCCAACGATCAAGGCGAGTTACATGATCCCCCATGTTGT
GCAAAAAAGCGGTTAGCTCCTTCGGTCCTCCGATCGTTGTCAGAAGTAAGTTGGCCGCAGTGTTATCACT
CATGGTTATGGCAGCACTGCATAATTCTCTTACTGTCATGCCATCCGTAAGATGCTTTTCTGTGACTGGT
GAGTACTCAACCAAGTCATTCTGAGAATAGTGTATGCGGCGACCGAGTTGCTCTTGCCCGGCGTCAATAC
GGGATAATACCGCGCCACATAGCAGAACTTTAAAAGTGCTCATCATTGGAAAACGTTCTTCGGGGCGAAA
ACTCTCAAGGATCTTACCGCTGTTGAGATCCAGTTCGATGTAACCCACTCGTGCACCCAACTGATCTTCA
GCATCTTTTACTTTCACCAGCGTTTCTGGGTGAGCAAAAACAGGAAGGCAAAATGCCGCAAAAAAGGGAA
TAAGGGCGACACGGAAATGTTGAATACTCATACTCTTCCTTTTTCAATATTATTGAAGCATTTATCAGGG
TTATTGTCTCATGAGCGGATACATATTTGAATGTATTTAGAAAAATAAACAAATAGGGGTTCCGCGCACA
TTTCCCCGAAAAGTGCCACCTGACGTC
